Addgene plasmid #138363: pME-nEGFP
Purpose: Gateway compatible middle entry clone contains nuclear EGFP sequences.
Depositing lab: Nathan Lawson. Depositing organization: University of Massachusetts, Worcester. Publication: Genomic Characterization of Endothelial Enhancers Reveals a Multifunctional Role for NR2F2 in Regulation of Arteriovenous Gene Expression. Sissaoui S, Yu J, Yan A, Li R, Zhu LJ, Kucukural A, Yukselen O, Lawson ND. Circ Res. 2020 Feb 17. doi: 10.1161/CIRCRESAHA.119.316075. PubMed 32065070.
Backbone
  Vector backbone: PDONR221
  Backbone manufacturer: ThermoFisher
  Backbone size w/o insert (bp): 2536
  Total vector size (bp): 3331
  Vector type: Mammalian Expression
Growth in bacteria
  Bacterial resistance: Kanamycin, 50 μg/mL
  Growth temperature: 37°C
  Growth strain: DH5alpha
  Copy number: Unknown
Gene/Insert
  Gene/Insert name: nEGFP
  Insert size (bp): 795
  Cloning method: Gateway Cloning
  Sequencing primers: 5′ PUC-M13 F; 3′ PUC-M13 R
Terms and licenses: Academic/Nonprofit Terms; Industry Terms: Not Available to Industry
How to cite: pME-nEGFP was a gift from Nathan Lawson (Addgene plasmid # 138363 ; http://n2t.net/addgene:138363 ; RRID:Addgene_138363)
