[The description below was written by a language model from this plasmid's Addgene catalogue record and pLannotate feature annotations shown in this document.]
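Description:
pME-nEGFP is a Gateway middle entry clone built on the pDONR221 backbone, carrying a nuclear-targeted EGFP coding sequence between attL1 and attL2 recombination sites. The plasmid is about 3.3 kb and is propagated in E. coli from a high-copy ColE1/pUC-type origin under kanamycin selection provided by an aminoglycoside phosphotransferase gene. Two sequence records are available, a depositor sequence and a repository sequencing result, and they give essentially the same feature map, differing by only a couple of nucleotides in length. Other annotated backbone elements are the rrnB T1 and T2 terminators upstream of attL1, which insulate the insert from read-through transcription in bacteria, and a T7 promoter beyond attL2 oriented back toward the insert. Short hits to lacI, lacZα and an RSF origin are fragmentary annotations rather than functional parts.

The insert is listed as 795 bp, of which the annotated EGFP open reading frame accounts for roughly 717 bp, followed by a small multiple-cloning-site remnant. The nuclear localisation signal implied by the name is not annotated separately, so the record does not show its identity or position; the extra sequence between EGFP and attL2 is one possible location. Although catalogued as a mammalian expression vector, the entry clone has no annotated eukaryotic promoter or polyadenylation signal and is not expected to express the reporter by itself. It is meant to be combined by LR recombination, typically in a multisite reaction with 5′ promoter or enhancer and 3′ entry clones, into a destination vector supplying those elements. The associated publication concerns endothelial enhancers, which is consistent with use as a nuclear fluorescent reporter for regulatory element activity.
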