Features (pLannotate 1.2.2; 11 found; start..end, strand, type, name):
    121..213     +  CDS            lacI (fragment): lac repressor; lacI; The lac repressor binds to the lac operator to inhibit transcription in E. coli. This inhibition can be relieved by adding lactose or isopropyl-β-D-thiogalactopyranoside (IPTG).
    268..295     -  terminator     rrnB T2 terminator: transcription terminator T2 from the E. coli rrnB gene
    427..470     +  terminator     rrnB T1 terminator: Escherichia coli rrnB; transcription terminator T1 from the E. coli rrnB gene
    517..553     -  CDS            lacZα (fragment): LacZα fragment of β-galactosidase; lacZ fragment
    569..668     +  protein_bind   attL1: mutant version of attL; recombination site for the Gateway® LR reaction LR Clonase™
    677..1393    +  CDS            EGFP: EGFP is a basic (constitutively fluorescent) green fluorescent protein published in 1996, derived from Aequorea victoria. It is reported to be a rapidly-maturing weak dimer with moderate acid sensitivity.
   1394..1411    +  misc_feature   MCS (fragment): multiple cloning site
   1458..1557    -  protein_bind   attL2: mutant version of attL; recombination site for the Gateway® LR reaction LR Clonase™
   1575..1593    -  promoter       T7 promoter: promoter for bacteriophage T7 RNA polymerase
   1727..2536    +  CDS            KanR: aminoglycoside phosphotransferase; aph(3')-Ia; confers resistance to kanamycin in bacteria or G418 (Geneticin®) in eukaryotes
   2683..3271    +  rep_origin     ori: high-copy-number ColE1/pMB1/pBR322/pUC origin of replication
>Addgene plasmid #138363 | pME-nEGFP | depositor full sequence | sequence record 267264 | pME-nEGFP sequence 3331 bps
CTTTCCTGCGTTATCCCCTGATTCTGTGGATAACCGTATTACCGCCTTTGAGTGAGCTGATACCGCTCGC
CGCAGCCGAACGACCGAGCGCAGCGAGTCAGTGAGCGAGGAAGCGGAAGAGCGCCCAATACGCAAACCGC
CTCTCCCCGCGCGTTGGCCGATTCATTAATGCAGCTGGCACGACAGGTTTCCCGACTGGAAAGCGGGCAG
TGAGCGCAACGCAATTAATACGCGTACCGCTAGCCAGGAAGAGTTTGTAGAAACGCAAAAAGGCCATCCG
TCAGGATGGCCTTCTGCTTAGTTTGATGCCTGGCAGTTTATGGCGGGCGTCCTGCCCGCCACCCTCCGGG
CCGTTGCTTCACAACGTTCAAATCCGCTCCCGGCGGATTTGTCCTACTCAGGAGAGCGTTCACCGACAAA
CAACAGATAAAACGAAAGGCCCAGTCTTCCGACTGAGCCTTTCGTTTTATTTGATGCCTGGCAGTTCCCT
ACTCTCGCGTTAACGCTAGCATGGATGTTTTCCCAGTCACGACGTTGTAAAACGACGGCCAGTCTTAAGC
TCGGGCCCCAAATAATGATTTTATTTTGACTGATAGTGACCTGTTCGTTGCAACAAATTGATGAGCAATG
CTTTTTTATAATGCCAACTTTGTACAAAAAAGCAGGCTCCGCCACCATGGTGAGCAAGGGCGAGGAGCTG
TTCACCGGGGTGGTGCCCATCCTGGTCGAGCTGGACGGCGACGTAAACGGCCACAAGTTCAGCGTGTCCG
GCGAGGGCGAGGGCGATGCCACCTACGGCAAGCTGACCCTGAAGTTCATCTGCACCACCGGCAAGCTGCC
CGTGCCCTGGCCCACCCTCGTGACCACCCTGACCTACGGCGTGCAGTGCTTCAGCCGCTACCCCGACCAC
ATGAAGCAGCACGACTTCTTCAAGTCCGCCATGCCCGAAGGCTACGTCCAGGAGCGCACCATCTTCTTCA
AGGACGACGGCAACTACAAGACCCGCGCCGAGGTGAAGTTCGAGGGCGACACCCTGGTGAACCGCATCGA
GCTGAAGGGCATCGACTTCAAGGAGGACGGCAACATCCTGGGGCACAAGCTGGAGTACAACTACAACAGC
CACAACGTCTATATCATGGCCGACAAGCAGAAGAACGGCATCAAGGTGAACTTCAAGATCCGCCACAACA
TCGAGGACGGCAGCGTGCAGCTCGCCGACCACTACCAGCAGAACACCCCCATCGGCGACGGCCCCGTGCT
GCTGCCCGACAACCACTACCTGAGCACCCAGTCCGCCCTGAGCAAAGACCCCAACGAGAAGCGCGATCAC
ATGGTCCTGCTGGAGTTCGTGACCGCCGCCGGGATCACTCTCGGCATGGACGAGCTGTACAAGTCCGGAC
TCAGATCTCGACGAGCTCCAAAGAAGCGTAAGGTAGATCCACCGGATCTAGATAACCACCCAGCTTTCTT
GTACAAAGTTGGCATTATAAGAAAGCATTGCTTATCAATTTGTTGCAACGAACAGGTCACTATCAGTCAA
AATAAAATCATTATTTGCCATCCAGCTGATATCCCCTATAGTGAGTCGTATTACATGGTCATAGCTGTTT
CCTGGCAGCTCTGGCCCGTGTCTCAAAATCTCTGATGTTACATTGCACAAGATAAAATAATATCATCATG
AACAATAAAACTGTCTGCTTACATAAACAGTAATACAAGGGGTGTTATGAGCCATATTCAACGGGAAACG
TCGAGGCCGCGATTAAATTCCAACATGGATGCTGATTTATATGGGTATAAATGGGCTCGCGATAATGTCG
GGCAATCAGGTGCGACAATCTATCGCTTGTATGGGAAGCCCGATGCGCCAGAGTTGTTTCTGAAACATGG
CAAAGGTAGCGTTGCCAATGATGTTACAGATGAGATGGTCAGACTAAACTGGCTGACGGAATTTATGCCT
CTTCCGACCATCAAGCATTTTATCCGTACTCCTGATGATGCATGGTTACTCACCACTGCGATCCCCGGAA
AAACAGCATTCCAGGTATTAGAAGAATATCCTGATTCAGGTGAAAATATTGTTGATGCGCTGGCAGTGTT
CCTGCGCCGGTTGCATTCGATTCCTGTTTGTAATTGTCCTTTTAACAGCGATCGCGTATTTCGTCTCGCT
CAGGCGCAATCACGAATGAATAACGGTTTGGTTGATGCGAGTGATTTTGATGACGAGCGTAATGGCTGGC
CTGTTGAACAAGTCTGGAAAGAAATGCATAAACTTTTGCCATTCTCACCGGATTCAGTCGTCACTCATGG
TGATTTCTCACTTGATAACCTTATTTTTGACGAGGGGAAATTAATAGGTTGTATTGATGTTGGACGAGTC
GGAATCGCAGACCGATACCAGGATCTTGCCATCCTATGGAACTGCCTCGGTGAGTTTTCTCCTTCATTAC
AGAAACGGCTTTTTCAAAAATATGGTATTGATAATCCTGATATGAATAAATTGCAGTTTCATTTGATGCT
CGATGAGTTTTTCTAATCAGAATTGGTTAATTGGTTGTAACACTGGCAGAGCATTACGCTGACTTGACGG
GACGGCGCAAGCTCATGACCAAAATCCCTTAACGTGAGTTACGCGTCGTTCCACTGAGCGTCAGACCCCG
TAGAAAAGATCAAAGGATCTTCTTGAGATCCTTTTTTTCTGCGCGTAATCTGCTGCTTGCAAACAAAAAA
ACCACCGCTACCAGCGGTGGTTTGTTTGCCGGATCAAGAGCTACCAACTCTTTTTCCGAAGGTAACTGGC
TTCAGCAGAGCGCAGATACCAAATACTGTTCTTCTAGTGTAGCCGTAGTTAGGCCACCACTTCAAGAACT
CTGTAGCACCGCCTACATACCTCGCTCTGCTAATCCTGTTACCAGTGGCTGCTGCCAGTGGCGATAAGTC
GTGTCTTACCGGGTTGGACTCAAGACGATAGTTACCGGATAAGGCGCAGCGGTCGGGCTGAACGGGGGGT
TCGTGCACACAGCCCAGCTTGGAGCGAACGACCTACACCGAACTGAGATACCTACAGCGTGAGCTATGAG
AAAGCGCCACGCTTCCCGAAGGGAGAAAGGCGGACAGGTATCCGGTAAGCGGCAGGGTCGGAACAGGAGA
GCGCACGAGGGAGCTTCCAGGGGGAAACGCCTGGTATCTTTATAGTCCTGTCGGGTTTCGCCACCTCTGA
CTTGAGCGTCGATTTTTGTGATGCTCGTCAGGGGGGCGGAGCCTATGGAAAAACGCCAGCAACGCGGCCT
TTTTACGGTTCCTGGCCTTTTGCTGGCCTTTTGCTCACATG
