Features (pLannotate 1.2.2; 12 found; start..end, strand, type, name):
      1..123     +  rep_origin     RSF ori (fragment): Plasmids containing the RSF 1030 origin of replication can be propagated in E. coli cells that contain additional plasmids with compatible origins.
    125..217     +  CDS            lacI (fragment): lac repressor; lacI; The lac repressor binds to the lac operator to inhibit transcription in E. coli. This inhibition can be relieved by adding lactose or isopropyl-β-D-thiogalactopyranoside (IPTG).
    272..299     -  terminator     rrnB T2 terminator: transcription terminator T2 from the E. coli rrnB gene
    431..474     +  terminator     rrnB T1 terminator: Escherichia coli rrnB; transcription terminator T1 from the E. coli rrnB gene
    521..557     -  CDS            lacZα (fragment): LacZα fragment of β-galactosidase; lacZ fragment
    573..672     +  protein_bind   attL1: mutant version of attL; recombination site for the Gateway® LR reaction LR Clonase™
    681..1397    +  CDS            EGFP: EGFP is a basic (constitutively fluorescent) green fluorescent protein published in 1996, derived from Aequorea victoria. It is reported to be a rapidly-maturing weak dimer with moderate acid sensitivity.
   1398..1415    +  misc_feature   MCS (fragment): multiple cloning site
   1462..1561    -  protein_bind   attL2: mutant version of attL; recombination site for the Gateway® LR reaction LR Clonase™
   1579..1597    -  promoter       T7 promoter: promoter for bacteriophage T7 RNA polymerase
   1731..2540    +  CDS            KanR: aminoglycoside phosphotransferase; aph(3')-Ia; confers resistance to kanamycin in bacteria or G418 (Geneticin®) in eukaryotes
   2687..3275    +  rep_origin     ori: high-copy-number ColE1/pMB1/pBR322/pUC origin of replication
>Addgene plasmid #138363 | pME-nEGFP | addgene full sequence | sequence record 272018 | Addgene NGS Result
TGTTCTTTCCTGCGTTATCCCCTGATTCTGTGGATAACCGTATTACCGCCTTTGAGTGAGCTGATACCGC
TCGCCGCAGCCGAACGACCGAGCGCAGCGAGTCAGTGAGCGAGGAAGCGGAAGAGCGCCCAATACGCAAA
CCGCCTCTCCCCGCGCGTTGGCCGATTCATTAATGCAGCTGGCACGACAGGTTTCCCGACTGGAAAGCGG
GCAGTGAGCGCAACGCAATTAATACGCGTACCGCTAGCCAGGAAGAGTTTGTAGAAACGCAAAAAGGCCA
TCCGTCAGGATGGCCTTCTGCTTAGTTTGATGCCTGGCAGTTTATGGCGGGCGTCCTGCCCGCCACCCTC
CGGGCCGTTGCTTCACAACGTTCAAATCCGCTCCCGGCGGATTTGTCCTACTCAGGAGAGCGTTCACCGA
CAAACAACAGATAAAACGAAAGGCCCAGTCTTCCGACTGAGCCTTTCGTTTTATTTGATGCCTGGCAGTT
CCCTACTCTCGCGTTAACGCTAGCATGGATGTTTTCCCAGTCACGACGTTGTAAAACGACGGCCAGTCTT
AAGCTCGGGCCCCAAATAATGATTTTATTTTGACTGATAGTGACCTGTTCGTTGCAACAAATTGATGAGC
AATGCTTTTTTATAATGCCAACTTTGTACAAAAAAGCAGGCTCCGCCACCATGGTGAGCAAGGGCGAGGA
GCTGTTCACCGGGGTGGTGCCCATCCTGGTCGAGCTGGACGGCGACGTAAACGGCCACAAGTTCAGCGTG
TCCGGCGAGGGCGAGGGCGATGCCACCTACGGCAAGCTGACCCTGAAGTTCATCTGCACCACCGGCAAGC
TGCCCGTGCCCTGGCCCACCCTCGTGACCACCCTGACCTACGGCGTGCAGTGCTTCAGCCGCTACCCCGA
CCACATGAAGCAGCACGACTTCTTCAAGTCCGCCATGCCCGAAGGCTACGTCCAGGAGCGCACCATCTTC
TTCAAGGACGACGGCAACTACAAGACCCGCGCCGAGGTGAAGTTCGAGGGCGACACCCTGGTGAACCGCA
TCGAGCTGAAGGGCATCGACTTCAAGGAGGACGGCAACATCCTGGGGCACAAGCTGGAGTACAACTACAA
CAGCCACAACGTCTATATCATGGCCGACAAGCAGAAGAACGGCATCAAGGTGAACTTCAAGATCCGCCAC
AACATCGAGGACGGCAGCGTGCAGCTCGCCGACCACTACCAGCAGAACACCCCCATCGGCGACGGCCCCG
TGCTGCTGCCCGACAACCACTACCTGAGCACCCAGTCCGCCCTGAGCAAAGACCCCAACGAGAAGCGCGA
TCACATGGTCCTGCTGGAGTTCGTGACCGCCGCCGGGATCACTCTCGGCATGGACGAGCTGTACAAGTCC
GGACTCAGATCTCGACGAGCTCCAAAGAAGCGTAAGGTAGATCCACCGGATCTAGATAACCACCCAGCTT
TCTTGTACAAAGTTGGCATTATAAGAAAGCATTGCTTATCAATTTGTTGCAACGAACAGGTCACTATCAG
TCAAAATAAAATCATTATTTGCCATCCAGCTGATATCCCCTATAGTGAGTCGTATTACATGGTCATAGCT
GTTTCCTGGCAGCTCTGGCCCGTGTCTCAAAATCTCTGATGTTACATTGCACAAGATAAAAATATATCAT
CATGAACAATAAAACTGTCTGCTTACATAAACAGTAATACAAGGGGTGTTATGAGCCATATTCAACGGGA
AACGTCGAGGCCGCGATTAAATTCCAACATGGATGCTGATTTATATGGGTATAAATGGGCTCGCGATAAT
GTCGGGCAATCAGGTGCGACAATCTATCGCTTGTATGGGAAGCCCGATGCGCCAGAGTTGTTTCTGAAAC
ATGGCAAAGGTAGCGTTGCCAATGATGTTACAGATGAGATGGTCAGACTAAACTGGCTGACGGAATTTAT
GCCTCTTCCGACCATCAAGCATTTTATCCGTACTCCTGATGATGCATGGTTACTCACCACTGCGATCCCC
GGAAAAACAGCATTCCAGGTATTAGAAGAATATCCTGATTCAGGTGAAAATATTGTTGATGCGCTGGCAG
TGTTCCTGCGCCGGTTGCATTCGATTCCTGTTTGTAATTGTCCTTTTAACAGCGATCGCGTATTTCGTCT
CGCTCAGGCGCAATCACGAATGAATAACGGTTTGGTTGATGCGAGTGATTTTGATGACGAGCGTAATGGC
TGGCCTGTTGAACAAGTCTGGAAAGAAATGCATAAACTTTTGCCATTCTCACCGGATTCAGTCGTCACTC
ATGGTGATTTCTCACTTGATAACCTTATTTTTGACGAGGGGAAATTAATAGGTTGTATTGATGTTGGACG
AGTCGGAATCGCAGACCGATACCAGGATCTTGCCATCCTATGGAACTGCCTCGGTGAGTTTTCTCCTTCA
TTACAGAAACGGCTTTTTCAAAAATATGGTATTGATAATCCTGATATGAATAAATTGCAGTTTCATTTGA
TGCTCGATGAGTTTTTCTAATCAGAATTGGTTAATTGGTTGTAACACTGGCAGAGCATTACGCTGACTTG
ACGGGACGGCGCAAGCTCATGACCAAAATCCCTTAACGTGAGTTACGCGTCGTTCCACTGAGCGTCAGAC
CCCGTAGAAAAGATCAAAGGATCTTCTTGAGATCCTTTTTTTCTGCGCGTAATCTGCTGCTTGCAAACAA
AAAAACCACCGCTACCAGCGGTGGTTTGTTTGCCGGATCAAGAGCTACCAACTCTTTTTCCGAAGGTAAC
TGGCTTCAGCAGAGCGCAGATACCAAATACTGTTCTTCTAGTGTAGCCGTAGTTAGGCCACCACTTCAAG
AACTCTGTAGCACCGCCTACATACCTCGCTCTGCTAATCCTGTTACCAGTGGCTGCTGCCAGTGGCGATA
AGTCGTGTCTTACCGGGTTGGACTCAAGACGATAGTTACCGGATAAGGCGCAGCGGTCGGGCTGAACGGG
GGGTTCGTGCACACAGCCCAGCTTGGAGCGAACGACCTACACCGAACTGAGATACCTACAGCGTGAGCTA
TGAGAAAGCGCCACGCTTCCCGAAGGGAGAAAGGCGGACAGGTATCCGGTAAGCGGCAGGGTCGGAACAG
GAGAGCGCACGAGGGAGCTTCCAGGGGGAAACGCCTGGTATCTTTATAGTCCTGTCGGGTTTCGCCACCT
CTGACTTGAGCGTCGATTTTTGTGATGCTCGTCAGGGGGGCGGAGCCTATGGAAAAACGCCAGCAACGCG
GCCTTTTTACGGTTCCTGGCCTTTTGCTGGCCTTTTGCTCACA
